>Addgene plasmid #37929 | MSCV-N BDLF3.5 | depositor partial sequence | sequence record 47597 | Tag and partial insert
AGATCTGCCACCATGGACTACAAGGATGACGATGACAAGCTCGATGGAGGATACCCATACGATGTTCCAG
ATTACGCTGCTCGAGGTTATCAAACAAGTTTGTACAAAAAAGTTGGCATGTCTGCCCCCGGATGCTCTGA
AAGACAGGATAAGAAGCGAGGCACTATTGGGGAGAGAGAATTTGGAGAATTGCTGAGCTGGGACCCCACT
GACCTTCCCCGGACGGTGGCCCGCGTCTACGTGGCGGTGGGAGGTCTCTTTGAGCAGGAGGTCTCTGAGG
TGCAGCGCCTGGAGAATATTTGCACCCTCCTGGAC
