>Addgene plasmid #37929 | MSCV-N BDLF3.5 | addgene partial sequence | sequence record 50636 | pLXSN-5
CTCACTCCTTCTCTAGGCGCCGGAATTAGATCTGCCACCATGGACTACAAGGATGACGATGACAAGCTCG
ATGGAGGATACCCATACGATGTTCCAGATTACGCTGCTCGAGGTTATCAAACAAGTTTGTACAAAAAAGT
TGGCATGTCTGCCCCCGGATGCTCTGAAAGACAGGATAAGAAGCGAGGCACTATTGGGGAGAGAGAATTT
GGAGAATTGCTGAGCTGGGACCCCACTGACCTTCCCCGGACGGTGGCCCGCGTCTACGTGGCGGTGGGAG
GTCTCTTTGAGCAGGAGGTCTCTGAGGTGCAGCGCCTGGAGAATATTTGCACCCTCCTGGACCTGGCCGG
GGTGGAATGTCAGACCAAGGCCGATCCAACTTTCTTGTACAAAGTGGTTCGATAACGAATTCCGCCCCCC
CCCC
