[The description below was written by a language model from this plasmid's Addgene catalogue record.]
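Description:
MSCV-N BDLF3.5 is a retroviral mammalian expression plasmid built on the MSCV-N FLAGHA backbone, a murine stem cell virus-derived vector used to deliver and stably express genes in mammalian cells by retroviral transduction. In bacteria it is maintained under ampicillin selection and is recorded as low copy. Transduced mammalian cells are selected with puromycin. No feature table accompanies the record, so individual elements such as the LTRs, packaging signal and bacterial origin are not itemised.

The insert is BDLF3.5, a small open reading frame of about 230 bp from Epstein-Barr virus (human herpesvirus 4), introduced by Gateway recombination. The backbone supplies tandem Flag and HA epitopes at the N terminus, giving a doubly tagged protein suited to detection and to sequential affinity purification. The depositor notes that the Gateway reaction left vector-derived nucleotides in frame at the 3' end of the insert, so the translated product also carries a few extra residues at its C terminus. The promoter field reads "PKG", probably the PGK promoter. In MSCV-type vectors PGK usually drives the puromycin marker while the viral LTR drives the insert, but the record does not say which arrangement applies here. The listed total size is smaller than the listed size of the empty backbone. This would fit replacement of a larger Gateway cassette by the short insert, though the record does not explain the difference.

The plasmid belongs to a collection of tumour virus open reading frames assembled for systematic study of how viral proteins perturb host cell networks. It is suited to stable expression of tagged BDLF3.5 in human cells for interaction and expression profiling.
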