Addgene plasmid #37929: MSCV-N BDLF3.5
Depositing lab: Karl Munger. Depositing organization: Brigham and Women's Hospital. Publication: Interpreting cancer genomes using systematic host network perturbations by tumour virus proteins. Rozenblatt-Rosen O, Deo RC, Padi M, Adelmant G, Calderwood MA, Rolland T, Grace M, Dricot A, Askenazi M, Tavares M, Pevzner SJ, Abderazzaq F, Byrdsong D, Carvunis AR, Chen AA, Cheng J, Correll M, Duarte M, Fan C, Feltkamp MC, Ficarro SB, Franchi R, Garg BK, Gulbahce N, Hao T, Holthaus AM, James R, Korkhin A, Litovchick L, Mar JC, Pak TR, Rabello S, Rubio R, Shen Y, Singh S, Spangle JM, Tasan M, Wanamaker S, Webber JT, Roecklein-Canfield J, Johannsen E, Barabasi AL, Beroukhim R, Kieff E, Cusick ME, Hill DE, Munger K, Marto JA, Quackenbush J, Roth FP, DeCaprio JA, Vidal M. Nature. 2012 Jul 26;487(7408):491-5. 10.1038/nature11288 PubMed 22810586.
Backbone
  Vector backbone: MSCV-N FLAGHA
  Backbone size w/o insert (bp): 8162
  Total vector size (bp): 6892
  Vector type: Mammalian Expression, Retroviral
  Selectable markers: Puromycin
Growth in bacteria
  Bacterial resistance: Ampicillin, 100 μg/mL
  Growth temperature: 37°C
  Growth strain: DH5alpha
  Copy number: Low Copy
Gene/Insert
  Gene/Insert name: BDLF3.5
  Species: H. Herpesvirus 4 (EBV)
  Insert size (bp): 230
  Entrez Gene: BDLF3.5 (a.k.a. HHV4_BDLF3.5)
  Promoter: PKG
  Tag / fusion protein: Flag (N terminal on backbone); HA (N terminal on backbone)
  Cloning method: Gateway Cloning
  Sequencing primers: 5′ LXSN 5'; 3′ MSCV-N seq. rev
Resource information
  A portion of this plasmid was derived from a plasmid made by: E. Kieff lab
Terms and licenses: Academic/Nonprofit Terms; Industry Terms: Not Available to Industry
Depositor comments: Note that the Gateway cloning reaction has left several vector-based nucleotides in frame with the 3' end of the insert, leaving additional amino acid residues [PTFLYKVVR] fused to the C-terminus of translated protein.
How to cite: MSCV-N BDLF3.5 was a gift from Karl Munger (Addgene plasmid # 37929 ; http://n2t.net/addgene:37929 ; RRID:Addgene_37929)
